>Addgene plasmid #130756 | pMSCVbsd-PPARD-I328A | addgene full sequence | sequence record 255682 | Addgene NGS Result
AATGAAAGACCCCACCTGTAGGTTTGGCAAGCTAGCTTAAGTAACGCCATTTTGCAAGGCATGGAAAATA
CATAACTGAGAATAGAGAAGTTCAGATCAAGGTTAGGAACAGAGAGACAGCAGAATATGGGCCAAACAGG
ATATCTGTGGTAAGCAGTTCCTGCCCCGGCTCAGGGCCAAGAACAGATGGTCCCCAGATGCGGTCCCGCC
CTCAGCAGTTTCTAGAGAACCATCAGATGTTTCCAGGGTGCCCCAAGGACCTGAAATGACCCTGTGCCTT
ATTTGAACTAACCAATCAGTTCGCTTCTCGCTTCTGTTCGCGCGCTTCTGCTCCCCGAGCTCAATAAAAG
AGCCCACAACCCCTCACTCGGCGCGCCAGTCCTCCGATAGACTGCGTCGCCCGGGTACCCGTATTCCCAA
TAAAGCCTCTTGCTGTTTGCATCCGAATCGTGGACTCGCTGATCCTTGGGAGGGTCTCCTCAGATTGATT
GACTGCCCACCTCGGGGGTCTTTCATTTGGAGGTTCCACCGAGATTTGGAGACCCCTGCCCAGGGACCAC
CGACCCCCCCGCCGGGAGGTAAGCTGGCCAGCGGTCGTTTCGTGTCTGTCTCTGTCTTTGTGCGTGTTTG
TGCCGGCATCTAATGTTTGCGCCTGCGTCTGTACTAGTTAGCTAACTAGCTCTGTATCTGGCGGACCCGT
GGTGGAACTGACGAGTTCTGAACACCCGGCCGCAACCCTGGGAGACGTCCCAGGGACTTTGGGGGCCGTT
TTTGTGGCCCGACCTGAGGAAGGGAGTCGATGTGGAATCCGACCCCGTCAGGATATGTGGTTCTGGTAGG
AGACGAGAACCTAAAACAGTTCCCGCCTCCGTCTGAATTTTTGCTTTCGGTTTGGAACCGAAGCCGCGCG
TCTTGTCTGCTGCAGCGCTGCAGCATCGTTCTGTGTTGTCTCTGTCTGACTGTGTTTCTGTATTTGTCTG
AAAATTAGGGCCAGACTGTTACCACTCCCTTAAGTTTGACCTTAGGTCACTGGAAAGATGTCGAGCGGAT
CGCTCACAACCAGTCGGTAGATGTCAAGAAGAGACGTTGGGTTACCTTCTGCTCTGCAGAATGGCCAACC
TTTAACGTCGGATGGCCGCGAGACGGCACCTTTAACCGAGACCTCATCACCCAGGTTAAGATCAAGGTCT
TTTCACCTGGCCCGCATGGACACCCAGACCAGGTCCCCTACATCGTGACCTGGGAAGCCTTGGCTTTTGA
CCCCCCTCCCTGGGTCAAGCCCTTTGTACACCCTAAGCCTCCGCCTCCTCTTCCTCCATCCGCCCCGTCT
CTCCCCCTTGAACCTCCTCGTTCGACCCCGCCTCGATCCTCCCTTTATCCAGCCCTCACTCCTTCTCTAG
GCGCCGGAATTAGATCCACTAGTAACGGCCGCCAGTGTGCTGGAATTCGCCCTTAGGTGTGGCGCCGAGG
GGAGATCAGCCATGGAGCAGCCACAGGAGGAAGCCCCTGAGGTCCGGGAAGAGGAGGAGAAAGAGGAAGT
GGCAGAGGCAGAAGGAGCCCCAGAGCTCAATGGGGGACCACAGCATGCACTTCCTTCCAGCAGCTACACA
GACCTCTCCCGGAGCTCCTCGCCACCCTCACTGCTGGACCAACTGCAGATGGGCTGTGACGGGGCCTCAT
GCGGCAGCCTCAACATGGAGTGCCGGGTGTGCGGGGACAAGGCATCGGGCTTCCACTACGGTGTTCATGC
ATGTGAGGGGTGCAAGGGCTTCTTCCGTCGTACGATCCGCATGAAGCTGGAGTACGAGAAGTGTGAGCGC
AGCTGCAAGATTCAGAAGAAGAACCGCAACAAGTGCCAGTACTGCCGCTTCCAGAAGTGCCTGGCACTGG
GCATGTCACACAACGCTATCCGTTTTGGTCGGATGCCGGAGGCTGAGAAGAGGAAGCTGGTGGCAGGGCT
GACTGCAAACGAGGGGAGCCAGTACAACCCACAGGTGGCCGACCTGAAGGCCTTCTCCAAGCACATCTAC
AATGCCTACCTGAAAAACTTCAACATGACCAAAAAGAAGGCCCGCAGCATCCTCACCGGCAAAGCCAGCC
ACACGGCGCCCTTTGTGATCCACGACATCGAGACATTGTGGCAGGCAGAGAAGGGGCTGGTGTGGAAGCA
GTTGGTGAATGGCCTGCCTCCCTACAAGGAGATCAGCGTGCACGTCTTCTACCGCTGCCAGTGCACCACA
GTGGAGACCGTGCGGGAGCTCACTGAGTTCGCCAAGAGCATCCCCAGCTTCAGCAGCCTCTTCCTCAACG
ACCAGGTTACCCTTCTCAAGTATGGCGTGCACGAGGCCATCTTCGCCATGCTGGCCTCTATCGTCAACAA
GGACGGGCTGCTGGTAGCCAACGGCAGTGGCTTTGTCACCCGTGAGTTCCTGCGCAGCCTCCGCAAACCC
TTCAGTGATATCGCTGAGCCTAAGTTTGAATTTGCTGTCAAGTTCAACGCCCTGGAACTTGATGACAGTG
ACCTGGCCCTATTCATTGCGGCCATCATTCTGTGTGGAGACCGGCCAGGCCTCATGAACGTTCCACGGGT
GGAGGCTATCCAGGACACCATCCTGCGTGCCCTCGAATTCCACCTGCAGGCCAACCACCCTGATGCCCAG
TACCTCTTCCCCAAGCTGCTGCAGAAGATGGCTGACCTGCGGCAACTGGTCACCGAGCACGCCCAGATGA
TGCAGCGGATCAAGAAGACCGAAACCGAGACCTCGCTGCACCCTCTGCTCCAGGAGATCTACAAGGACAT
GTACTAACGGCGGCACCCAGGCCTCCCTGCAGACTCCAATGGGGCCAGCACTGGAGGGGCCCACCCACAT
GACTTTTCCATTGACCAGCTCTCAAGGGCGAATTCTGCAGATATCCATCACACTGGCGGCCGCTCGAGGT
TAACGAATTCTACCGGGTAGGGGAGGCGCTTTTCCCAAGGCAGTCTGGAGCATGCGCTTTAGCAGCCCCG
CTGGGCACTTGGCGCTACACAAGTGGCCTCTGGCCTCGCACACATTCCACATCCACCGGTAGGCGCCAAC
CGGCTCCGTTCTTTGGTGGCCCCTTCGCGCCACCTTCTACTCCTCCCCTAGTCAGGAAGTTCCCCCCCGC
CCCGCAGCTCGCGTCGTGCAGGACGTGACAAATGGAAGTAGCACGTCTCACTAGTCTCGTGCAGATGGAC
AGCACCGCTGAGCAATGGAAGCGGGTAGGCCTTTGGGGCAGCGGCCAATAGCAGCTTTGCTCCTTCGCTT
TCTGGGCTCAGAGGCTGGGAAGGGGTGGGTCCGGGGGCGGGCTCAGGGGCGGGCTCAGGGGCGGGGCGGG
CGCCCGAAGGTCCTCCGGAGGCCCGGCATTCTGCACGCTTCAAAAGCGCACGTCTGCCGCGCTGTTCTCC
TCTTCCTCATCTCCGGGCCTTTCGACCTGCAGCCCAAGCTTACCATGGCCAAGCCTTTGTCTCAAGAAGA
ATCCACCCTCATTGAAAGAGCAACGGCTACAATCAACAGCATCCCCATCTCTGAAGACTACAGCGTCGCC
AGCGCAGCTCTCTCTAGCGACGGCCGCATCTTCACTGGTGTCAATGTATATCATTTTACTGGGGGACCTT
GTGCAGAACTCGTGGTGCTGGGCACTGCTGCTGCTGCGGCAGCTGGCAACCTGACTTGTATCGTCGCGAT
CGGAAATGAGAACAGGGGCATCTTGAGCCCCTGCGGACGGTGCCGACAGGTGCTTCTCGATCTGCATCCT
GGGATCAAAGCCATAGTGAAGGACAGTGATGGACAGCCGACGGCAGTTGGGATTCGTGAATTGCTGCCCT
CTGGTTATGTGTGGGAGGGCTAATCGATAAAATAAAAGATTTTATTTAGTCTCCAGAAAAAGGGGGGAAT
GAAAGACCCCACCTGTAGGTTTGGCAAGCTAGAGAACCATCAGATGTTTCCAGGGTGCCCCAAGGACCTG
AAATGACCCTGTGCCTTATTTGAACTAACCAATCAGTTCGCTTCTCGCTTCTGTTCGCGCGCTTCTGCTC
CCCGAGCTCAATAAAAGAGCCCACAACCCCTCACTCGGCGCGCCAGTCCTCCGATAGACTGCGTCGCCCG
GGTACCCGTGTATCCAATAAACCCTCTTGCAGTTGCATCCGACTTGTGGTCTCGCTGTTCCTTGGGAGGG
TCTCCTCTGAGTGATTGACTACCCGTCAGCGGGGGTCTTTCATGGGTAACAGTTTCTTGAAGTTGGAGAA
CAACATTCTGAGGGTAGGAGTCGAATATTAAGTAATCCTGACTCAATTAGCCACTGTTTTGAATCCACAT
ACTCCAATACTCCTGAAATAGTTCATTATGGACAGCGCAGAAAGAGCTGGGGAGAATTGTGAAATTGTTA
TCCGCTCACAATTCCACACAACATACGAGCCGGAAGCATAAAGTGTAAAGCCTGGGGTGCCTAATGAGTG
AGCTAACTCACATTAATTGCGTTGCGCTCACTGCCCGCTTTCCAGTCGGGAAACCTGTCGTGCCAGCTGC
ATTAATGAATCGGCCAACGCGCGGGGAGAGGCGGTTTGCGTATTGGGCGCTCTTCCGCTTCCTCGCTCAC
TGACTCGCTGCGCTCGGTCGTTCGGCTGCGGCGAGCGGTATCAGCTCACTCAAAGGCGGTAATACGGTTA
TCCACAGAATCAGGGGATAACGCAGGAAAGAACATGTGAGCAAAAGGCCAGCAAAAGGCCAGGAACCGTA
AAAAGGCCGCGTTGCTGGCGTTTTTCCATAGGCTCCGCCCCCCTGACGAGCATCACAAAAATCGACGCTC
AAGTCAGAGGTGGCGAAACCCGACAGGACTATAAAGATACCAGGCGTTTCCCCCTGGAAGCTCCCTCGTG
CGCTCTCCTGTTCCGACCCTGCCGCTTACCGGATACCTGTCCGCCTTTCTCCCTTCGGGAAGCGTGGCGC
TTTCTCATAGCTCACGCTGTAGGTATCTCAGTTCGGTGTAGGTCGTTCGCTCCAAGCTGGGCTGTGTGCA
CGAACCCCCCGTTCAGCCCGACCGCTGCGCCTTATCCGGTAACTATCGTCTTGAGTCCAACCCGGTAAGA
CACGACTTATCGCCACTGGCAGCAGCCACTGGTAACAGGATTAGCAGAGCGAGGTATGTAGGCGGTGCTA
CAGAGTTCTTGAAGTGGTGGCCTAACTACGGCTACACTAGAAGAACAGTATTTGGTATCTGCGCTCTGCT
GAAGCCAGTTACCTTCGGAAAAAGAGTTGGTAGCTCTTGATCCGGCAAACAAACCACCGCTGGTAGCGGT
GGTTTTTTTGTTTGCAAGCAGCAGATTACGCGCAGAAAAAAAGGATCTCAAGAAGATCCTTTGATCTTTT
CTACGGGGTCTGACGCTCAGTGGAACGAAAACTCACGTTAAGGGATTTTGGTCATGAGATTATCAAAAAG
GATCTTCACCTAGATCCTTTTAAATTAAAAATGAAGTTTTAAATCAATCTAAAGTATATATGAGTAAACT
TGGTCTGACAGTTACCAATGCTTAATCAGTGAGGCACCTATCTCAGCGATCTGTCTATTTCGTTCATCCA
TAGTTGCCTGACTCCCCGTCGTGTAGATAACTACGATACGGGAGGGCTTACCATCTGGCCCCAGTGCTGC
AATGATACCGCGAGACCCACGCTCACCGGCTCCAGATTTATCAGCAATAAACCAGCCAGCCGGAAGGGCC
GAGCGCAGAAGTGGTCCTGCAACTTTATCCGCCTCCATCCAGTCTATTAATTGTTGCCGGGAAGCTAGAG
TAAGTAGTTCGCCAGTTAATAGTTTGCGCAACGTTGTTGCCATTGCTACAGGCATCGTGGTGTCACGCTC
GTCGTTTGGTATGGCTTCATTCAGCTCCGGTTCCCAACGATCAAGGCGAGTTACATGATCCCCCATGTTG
TGCAAAAAAGCGGTTAGCTCCTTCGGTCCTCCGATCGTTGTCAGAAGTAAGTTGGCCGCAGTGTTATCAC
TCATGGTTATGGCAGCACTGCATAATTCTCTTACTGTCATGCCATCCGTAAGATGCTTTTCTGTGACTGG
TGAGTACTCAACCAAGTCATTCTGAGAATAGTGTATGCGGCGACCGAGTTGCTCTTGCCCGGCGTCAATA
CGGGATAATACCGCGCCACATAGCAGAACTTTAAAAGTGCTCATCATTGGAAAACGTTCTTCGGGGCGAA
AACTCTCAAGGATCTTACCGCTGTTGAGATCCAGTTCGATGTAACCCACTCGTGCACCCAACTGATCTTC
AGCATCTTTTACTTTCACCAGCGTTTCTGGGTGAGCAAAAACAGGAAGGCAAAATGCCGCAAAAAAGGGA
ATAAGGGCGACACGGAAATGTTGAATACTCATACTCTTCCTTTTTCAATATTATTGAAGCATTTATCAGG
GTTATTGTCTCATGAGCGGATACATATTTGAATGTATTTAGAAAAATAAACAAATAGGGGTTCCGCGCAC
ATTTCCCCGAAAAGTGCCACCTGACGTCTAAGAAACCATTATTATCATGACATTAACCTATAAAAATAGG
CGTATCACGAGGCCCTTTCGTCTCGCGCGTTTCGGTGATGACGGTGAAAACCTCTGACACATGCAGCTCC
CGGAGACGGTCACAGCTTGTCTGTAAGCGGATGCCGGGAGCAGACAAGCCCGTCAGGGCGCGTCAGCGGG
TGTTGGCGGGTGTCGGGGCTGGCTTAACTATGCGGCATCAGAGCAGATTGTACTGAGAGTGCACCATATG
CGGTGTGAAATACCGCACAGATGCGTAAGGAGAAAATACCGCATCAGGCGCCATTCGCCATTCAGGCTGC
GCAACTGTTGGGAAGGGCGATCGGTGCGGGCCTCTTCGCTATTACGCCAGCTGGCGAAAGGGGGATGTGC
TGCAAGGCGATTAAGTTGGGTAACGCCAGGGTTTTCCCAGTCACGACGTTGTAAAACGACGGCGCAAGGA
ATGGTGCATGCAAGGAGATGGCGCCCAACAGTCCCCCGGCCACGGGGCCTGCCACCATACCCACGCCGAA
ACAAGCGCTCATGAGCCCGAAGTGGCGAGCCCGATCTTCCCCATCGGTGATGTCGGCGATATAGGCGCCA
GCAACCGCACCTGTGGCGCCGGTGATGCCGGCCACGATGCGTCCGGCGTAGAGGCGATTAGTCCAATTTG
TTAAAGACAGGATATCAGTGGTCCAGGCTCTAGTTTTGACTCAACAATATCACCAGCTGAAGCCTATAGA
GTACGAGCCATAGATAAAATAAAAGATTTTATTTAGTCTCCAGAAAAAGGGGGG
Features (pLannotate 1.2.2; 20 found; start..end, strand, type, name):
      1..517     +  LTR            5' LTR: 5' long terminal repeat from murine embryonic stem cell virus
    581..922     +  misc_feature   MESV Ψ: packaging signal of murine embryonic stem cell virus
    989..1405    +  CDS            gag (truncated): truncated Moloney murine leukemia virus (MMLV) gag gene lacking the start codon
   1482..2804    +  CDS            PPARD: PPARD_HUMAN - Also known as NR1C2, PPARB. Experimental evidence at protein level: Swiss-Prot protein existence level 1. Ligand-activated transcription factor. Receptor that binds peroxisome proliferators such as hypolipidemic drugs and fatty acids. Has a preference for poly-unsaturated fatty acids, such as gamma- linoleic acid and eicosapentanoic acid. Once activated by a ligand, the receptor binds to promoter elements of target genes. Regulates the peroxisomal beta-oxidation pathway of fatty acids. Functions as transcription activator for the acyl-CoA oxidase gene. Decreases expression of NPC
   2955..3454    +  promoter       PGK promoter: mouse phosphoglycerate kinase 1 promoter
   3475..3873    +  CDS            BSD: blasticidin S deaminase; Aspergillus terreus BSD; confers resistance to blasticidin
   3918..3952    +  LTR            3' LTR (ΔU3) (fragment): self-inactivating 3' long terminal repeat (LTR) from Moloney murine leukemia virus
   3949..4243    +  LTR            3' LTR (ΔU3) (fragment): self-inactivating 3' long terminal repeat (LTR) from Moloney murine leukemia virus
   4405..4421    -  protein_bind   lac operator: The lac repressor binds to the lac operator to inhibit transcription in E. coli. This inhibition can be relieved by adding lactose or isopropyl-β-D-thiogalactopyranoside (IPTG). lac repressor encoded by lacI
   4429..4459    -  promoter       lac promoter: promoter for the E. coli lac operon
   4474..4495    -  protein_bind   CAP binding site: CAP binding activates transcription in the presence of cAMP. E. coli catabolite activator protein
   4508..4600    -  CDS            lacI (fragment): lac repressor; lacI; The lac repressor binds to the lac operator to inhibit transcription in E. coli. This inhibition can be relieved by adding lactose or isopropyl-β-D-thiogalactopyranoside (IPTG).
   4783..5371    -  rep_origin     ori: high-copy-number ColE1/pMB1/pBR322/pUC origin of replication
   5542..6402    -  CDS            AmpR: β-lactamase; bla; confers resistance to ampicillin, carbenicillin, and related antibiotics
   6403..6507    -  promoter       AmpR promoter: bla
   6602..6637    +  CDS            rop (fragment): Rop protein, which maintains plasmids at low copy number; rop
   6739..6838    +  misc_feature   bom (fragment): basis of mobility region from pBR322
   6844..6993    -  CDS            lacZα (fragment): LacZα fragment of β-galactosidase; lacZ fragment
   6993..7194    -  CDS            TcR (fragment): tetracycline efflux protein; tet; confers resistance to tetracycline
   7195..7293    +  CDS            env (fragment): murine leukemia virus gPr80 envelope polyprotein precursor; env; proteolytically cleaved into gp70SU and p15TM subunits
