[The description below was written by a language model from this plasmid's Addgene catalogue record and pLannotate feature annotations shown in this document.]
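Description:
pMSCVbsd-PPARD-I328A is a gammaretroviral expression vector of 7,334 nt built on the pMSCVbsd backbone, a murine stem cell virus-type plasmid, and it delivers a mutant human PPARD cDNA into mammalian cells by retroviral transduction. In bacteria it is maintained through a high-copy ColE1/pUC-type origin and selected with ampicillin via the β-lactamase gene and its native promoter. The remaining bacterial annotations (short pieces of lacI, lacZα, rop, bom and the tetracycline resistance gene, plus a lac promoter/operator) are non-functional remnants of earlier cloning vectors.

The viral portion begins with the 5′ LTR of murine embryonic stem cell virus, followed by the Ψ packaging signal and a truncated gag segment lacking its start codon, which together allow the transcribed genome to be packaged when gag, pol and env are supplied in trans by a packaging cell line. The PPARD coding sequence sits directly downstream with no dedicated internal promoter annotated, so its expression is presumably driven by the 5′ LTR. PPARD encodes the ligand-activated nuclear receptor PPARβ/δ. Here it carries the I328A substitution, introduced by PCR mutagenesis, and was cloned between a BglII site (destroyed) and an XhoI site. The record does not state the functional consequence of the mutation. A mouse PGK promoter then drives the blasticidin S deaminase gene, allowing blasticidin selection of stably transduced cells. The 3′ LTR is matched by the annotation tool only as fragments of a ΔU3 self-inactivating LTR, so this labelling does not establish that the vector is self-inactivating. The associated publication concerns PPARβ/δ, NCOR recruitment and transcriptional regulation of ANGPTL4, suggesting use in comparing receptor variants in stably transduced cells.
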