Addgene plasmid #130756: pMSCVbsd-PPARD-I328A
Purpose: Vector encoding PPARD cDNA for retroviral transduction
Depositing lab: Till Adhikary. Depositing organization: Philipps-Universitaet Marburg. Publication: PPARbeta/delta recruits NCOR and regulates transcription reinitiation of ANGPTL4. Legrand N, Bretscher CL, Zielke S, Wilke B, Daude M, Fritz B, Diederich WE, Adhikary T. Nucleic Acids Res. 2019 Oct 10;47(18):9573-9591. doi: 10.1093/nar/gkz685. PubMed 31428774.
Backbone
  Vector backbone: pMSCVbsd
  Vector type: Retroviral
  Selectable markers: Blasticidin
Growth in bacteria
  Bacterial resistance: Ampicillin, 100 μg/mL
  Growth temperature: 37°C
  Growth strain: NEB Stable
  Copy number: High Copy
Gene/Insert
  Gene/Insert name: PPARD I328A
  Species: H. sapiens (human)
  Mutation: I328A
  Entrez Gene: PPARD (a.k.a. FAAR, NR1C2, NUC1, NUCI, NUCII, PPARB)
  Cloning method: Restriction Enzyme; 5′ cloning site BglII (destroyed during cloning); 3′ cloning site XhoI (not destroyed)
  Sequencing primers: 5′ pMSCVseqfw (CCCTTGAACCTCCTCGTTCGACC); 3′ pMSCVseqrv (GAGACGTGCTACTTCCATTTGTC)
Terms and licenses: Academic/Nonprofit Terms; Industry Terms: Not Available to Industry
Depositor comments: Generated by PCR mutagenesis. Please visit https://www.biorxiv.org/content/10.1101/525576v2 for BioRxiv preprint.
How to cite: pMSCVbsd-PPARD-I328A was a gift from Till Adhikary (Addgene plasmid # 130756 ; http://n2t.net/addgene:130756 ; RRID:Addgene_130756)
