>Addgene plasmid #130756 | pMSCVbsd-PPARD-I328A | depositor partial sequence | sequence record 250267 | PPARD I328A
ATGGAGCAGCCACAGGAGGAAGCCCCTGAGGTCCGGGAAGAGGAGGAGAAAGAGGAAGTGGCAGAGGCAG
AAGGAGCCCCAGAGCTCAATGGGGGACCACAGCATGCACTTCCTTCCAGCAGCTACACAGACCTCTCCCG
GAGCTCCTCGCCACCCTCACTGCTGGACCAACTGCAGATGGGCTGTGACGGGGCCTCATGCGGCAGCCTC
AACATGGAGTGCCGGGTGTGCGGGGACAAGGCATCGGGCTTCCACTACGGTGTTCATGCATGTGAGGGGT
GCAAGGGCTTCTTCCGTCGTACGATCCGCATGAAGCTGGAGTACGAGAAGTGTGAGCGCAGCTGCAAGAT
TCAGAAGAAGAACCGCAACAAGTGCCAGTACTGCCGCTTCCAGAAGTGCCTGGCACTGGGCATGTCACAC
AACGCTATCCGTTTTGGTCGGATGCCGGAGGCTGAGAAGAGGAAGCTGGTGGCAGGGCTGACTGCAAACG
AGGGGAGCCAGTACAACCCACAGGTGGCCGACCTGAAGGCCTTCTCCAAGCACATCTACAATGCCTACCT
GAAAAACTTCAACATGACCAAAAAGAAGGCCCGCAGCATCCTCACCGGCAAAGCCAGCCACACGGCGCCC
TTTGTGATCCACGACATCGAGACATTGTGGCAGGCAGAGAAGGGGCTGGTGTGGAAGCAGTTGGTGAATG
GCCTGCCTCCCTACAAGGAGATCAGCGTGCACGTCTTCTACCGCTGCCAGTGCACCACAGTGGAGACCGT
GCGGGAGCTCACTGAGTTCGCCAAGAGCATCCCCAGCTTCAGCAGCCTCTTCCTCAACGACCAGGTTACC
CTTCTCAAGTATGGCGTGCACGAGGCCATCTTCGCCATGCTGGCCTCTATCGTCAACAAGGACGGGCTGC
TGGTAGCCAACGGCAGTGGCTTTGTCACCCGTGAGTTCCTGCGCAGCCTCCGCAAACCCTTCAGTGATAT
CGCTGAGCCTAAGTTTGAATTTGCTGTCAAGTTCAACGCCCTGGAACTTGATGACAGTGACCTGGCCCTA
TTCATTGCGGCCATCATTCTGTGTGGAGACCGGCCAGGCCTCATGAACGTTCCACGGGTGGAGGCTATCC
AGGACACCATCCTGCGTGCCCTCGAATTCCACCTGCAGGCCAACCACCCTGATGCCCAGTACCTCTTCCC
CAAGCTGCTGCAGAAGATGGCTGACCTGCGGCAACTGGTCACCGAGCACGCCCAGATGATGCAGCGGATC
AAGAAGACCGAAACCGAGACCTCGCTGCACCCTCTGCTCCAGGAGATCTACAAGGACATGTACTAA
